>Addgene plasmid #1659 | L4507 | depositor full sequence | sequence record 269 | Author sequence
ATGACTGCTCCAAAGAAGAAGCGTAAGGTACCGGTAGAAAAAATGAGTAAAGGAGAAGAACTTTTCACTG
GAGTTGTCCCAATTCTTGTTGAATTAGATGGTGATGTTAATGGGCACAAATTTTCTGTCAGTGGAGAGGG
TGAAGGTGATGCAACATACGGAAAACTTACCCTTAAATTTATTTGCACTACTGGAAAACTACCTGTTCCA
TGGGTAAGTTTAAACATATATATACTAACTAACCCTGATTATTTAAATTTTCAGCCAACACTTGTCACTA
CTTTCGGTTATGGTGTTCAATGCTTCGCCAGATACCCAGATCATATGAAACAGCATGACTTTTTCAAGAG
TGCCATGCCCGAAGGTTATGTACAGGAAAGAACTATATTTTTCAAAGATGACGGGAACTACAAGACACGT
AAGTTTAAACAGTTCGGTACTAACTAACCATACATATTTAAATTTTCAGGTGCTGAAGTCAAGTTTGAAG
GTGATACCCTTGTTAATAGAATCGAGTTAAAAGGTATTGATTTTAAAGAAGATGGAAACATTCTTGGACA
CAAATTGGAATACAACTATAACTCACACAATGTATACATCATGGCAGACAAACAAAAGAATGGAATCAAA
GTTGTAAGTTTAAACATGATTTTACTAACTAACTAATCTGATTTAAATTTTCAGAACTTCAAAATTAGAC
ACAACATTGAAGATGGAAGCGTTCAACTAGCAGACCATTATCAACAAAATACTCCAATTGGCGATGGCCC
TGTCCTTTTACCAGACAACCATTACCTGTCCTACCAATCTGCCCTTTCGAAAGATCCCAACGAAAAGAGA
GACCACATGGTCCTTCTTGAGTTTGTAACAGCTGCTGGGATTACACATGGCATGGATGAACTATACAAAT
AGCATTCGTAGAATTGTAAGTTTAAACTTTCTCATACTAACTAACGCGCTCTATTTAAATTTTCAGAATT
CCAACTGAGCGCCGGTCGCTACCATTACCAACTTGTCTGGTGTCAAAAATAATAGGGGCCGCTGTCATCA
GAGTAAGTTTAAACTGAGTTCTACTAACTAACGAGTAATATTTAAATTTTCAGCATCTCGCGCCCGTGCC
TCTGACTTCTAAGTCCAATTACTCTTCAACATCCCTACATGCTCTTTCTCCCTGTGCTCCCACCCCCTAT
TTTTGTTATTATCAAAAAACTTCTCTTAATTTCTTTGTTTTTTAGCTTCTTTTAAGTCACCTCTAACAAT
GAAATTGTGTAGATTCAAAAATAGAATTAATTCGTAATAAAAAGTCGAAAAAAATTGTGCTCCCTCCCCC
CATTAATAATAATTCTATCCCAAAATCTACACAATGTTCTGTGTACACTTCTTATGTTTTTTACTTCTGA
TAAATTTTTTTGAAACATCATAGAAAAAACCGCACACAAAATACCTTATCATATGTTACGTTTCAGTTTA
TGACCGCAATTTTTATTTCTTCGCACGTCTGGGCCTCTCATGACGTCAAATCATGCTCATCGTGAAAAAG
TTTTGGAGTATTTTTGGAATTTTTCAATCAAGTGAAAGTTTATGAAATTAATTTTCCTGCTTTTGCTTTT
TGGGGTTTCCCCTATTGTTTGTCAAGATTTCGAGGACGGCGTTTTTCTTGCTAAAATCACAAGTATTGAT
GAGCACGATGCAAGAAAGATCGGAAGAAGGTTTGGGTTTGAGGCTCAGTGGAAGGTGAGTAGAAGTTGAT
AATTTGAAAGTGGAGTAGTGTCTATGGGGTTTTTGCCTTAAATGACAGAATACATTCCCAATATACCAAA
CATAACTGTTTCCTACTAGTCGGCCGTACGGGCCCTTTCGTCTCGCGCGTTTCGGTGATGACGGTGAAAA
CCTCTGACACATGCAGCTCCCGGAGACGGTCACAGCTTGTCTGTAAGCGGATGCCGGGAGCAGACAAGCC
CGTCAGGGCGCGTCAGCGGGTGTTGGCGGGTGTCGGGGCTGGCTTAACTATGCGGCATCAGAGCAGATTG
TACTGAGAGTGCACCATATGCGGTGTGAAATACCGCACAGATGCGTAAGGAGAAAATACCGCATCAGGCG
GCCTTAAGGGCCTCGTGATACGCCTATTTTTATAGGTTAATGTCATGATAATAATGGTTTCTTAGACGTC
AGGTGGCACTTTTCGGGGAAATGTGCGCGGAACCCCTATTTGTTTATTTTTCTAAATACATTCAAATATG
TATCCGCTCATGAGACAATAACCCTGATAAATGCTTCAATAATATTGAAAAAGGAAGAGTATGAGTATTC
AACATTTCCGTGTCGCCCTTATTCCCTTTTTTGCGGCATTTTGCCTTCCTGTTTTTGCTCACCCAGAAAC
GCTGGTGAAAGTAAAAGATGCTGAAGATCAGTTGGGTGCACGAGTGGGTTACATCGAACTGGATCTCAAC
AGCGGTAAGATCCTTGAGAGTTTTCGCCCCGAAGAACGTTTTCCAATGATGAGCACTTTTAAAGTTCTGC
TATGTGGCGCGGTATTATCCCGTATTGACGCCGGGCAAGAGCAACTCGGTCGCCGCATACACTATTCTCA
GAATGACTTGGTTGAGTACTCACCAGTCACAGAAAAGCATCTTACGGATGGCATGACAGTAAGAGAATTA
TGCAGTGCTGCCATAACCATGAGTGATAACACTGCGGCCAACTTACTTCTGACAACGATCGGAGGACCGA
AGGAGCTAACCGCTTTTTTGCACAACATGGGGGATCATGTAACTCGCCTTGATCGTTGGGAACCGGAGCT
GAATGAAGCCATACCAAACGACGAGCGTGACACCACGATGCCTGTAGCAATGGCAACAACGTTGCGCAAA
CTATTAACTGGCGAACTACTTACTCTAGCTTCCCGGCAACAATTAATAGACTGGATGGAGGCGGATAAAG
TTGCAGGACCACTTCTGCGCTCGGCCCTTCCGGCTGGCTGGTTTATTGCTGATAAATCTGGAGCCGGTGA
GCGTGGGTCTCGCGGTATCATTGCAGCACTGGGGCCAGATGGTAAGCCCTCCCGTATCGTAGTTATCTAC
ACGACGGGGAGTCAGGCAACTATGGATGAACGAAATAGACAGATCGCTGAGATAGGTGCCTCACTGATTA
AGCATTGGTAACTGTCAGACCAAGTTTACTCATATATACTTTAGATTGATTTAAAACTTCATTTTTAATT
TAAAAGGATCTAGGTGAAGATCCTTTTTGATAATCTCATGACCAAAATCCCTTAACGTGAGTTTTCGTTC
CACTGAGCGTCAGACCCCGTAGAAAAGATCAAAGGATCTTCTTGAGATCCTTTTTTTCTGCGCGTAATCT
GCTGCTTGCAAACAAAAAAACCACCGCTACCAGCGGTGGTTTGTTTGCCGGATCAAGAGCTACCAACTCT
TTTTCCGAAGGTAACTGGCTTCAGCAGAGCGCAGATACCAAATACTGTCCTTCTAGTGTAGCCGTAGTTA
GGCCACCACTTCAAGAACTCTGTAGCACCGCCTACATACCTCGCTCTGCTAATCCTGTTACCAGTGGCTG
CTGCCAGTGGCGATAAGTCGTGTCTTACCGGGTTGGACTCAAGACGATAGTTACCGGATAAGGCGCAGCG
GTCGGGCTGAACGGGGGGTTCGTGCACACAGCCCAGCTTGGAGCGAACGACCTACACCGAACTGAGATAC
CTACAGCGTGAGCATTGAGAAAGCGCCACGCTTCCCGAAGGGAGAAAGGCGGACAGGTATCCGGTAAGCG
GCAGGGTCGGAACAGGAGAGCGCACGAGGGAGCTTCCAGGGGGAAACGCCTGGTATCTTTATAGTCCTGT
CGGGTTTCGCCACCTCTGACTTGAGCGTCGATTTTTGTGATGCTCGTCAGGGGGGCGGAGCCTATGGAAA
AACGCCAGCAACGCGGCCTTTTTACGGTTCCTGGCCTTTTGCTGGCCTTTTGCTCACATGTTCTTTCCTG
CGTTATCCCCTGATTCTGTGGATAACCGTATTACCGCCTTTGAGTGAGCTGATACCGCTCGCCGCAGCCG
AACGACCGAGCGCAGCGAGTCAGTGAGCGAGGAAGCGGAAGAGCGCCCAATACGCAAACCGCCTCTCCCC
GCGCGTTGGCCGATTCATTAATGCAGCTGGCACGACAGGTTTCCCGACTGGAAAGCGGGCAGTGAGCGCA
ACGCAATTAATGTGAGTTAGCTCACTCATTAGGCACCCCAGGCTTTACACTTTATGCTTCCGGCTCGTAT
GTTGTGTGGAATTGTGAGCGGATAACAATTTCACACAGGAAACAGCTATGACCATGATTACGCCAAGCTT
GCATGCCTGCAGGTCGACTCTAGAGGATCCCCAATTCTTGAGACTTCCACTATCTTCTCTGGCACCCTCC
ACTACGCGTAGGCGTCTCTCGCTTCGTGTATTCCCGGGAAGCCGGGTTCCCGTCTCTCCCGCCGCTGCCG
CTGCCGCACACAGCTTTACACCTCGTAGAATCCCCAAAGAGGGGCGTGGCTTGCGGGTGCCAACATCCTC
CTGCCGAGGAAGAAGCAGGCACTCATCACTCGCATCATCAACCTCGGGATTGGCCAAAGGACCCAAAGGT
ATGTTTCGAATGATACTAACATAACATAGAACATTTTCAGGAGGACCCTTGGAGGGTACCGAGCTCAGAA
AAA
Features (pLannotate 1.2.2; 12 found; start..end, strand, type, name):
     46..909     +  CDS            yEGFP: yEGFP is a fluorescent protein published in 1997.
   1582..1734    +  CDS            aex-5 (fragment): AEX5_CAEEL - Also known as kpc-3 From Caenorhabditis elegans.
   1862..1897    +  CDS            rop (fragment): Rop protein, which maintains plasmids at low copy number; rop
   1999..2098    +  misc_feature   bom (fragment): basis of mobility region from pBR322
   2196..2300    +  promoter       AmpR promoter: bla
   2301..3161    +  CDS            AmpR: β-lactamase; bla; confers resistance to ampicillin, carbenicillin, and related antibiotics
   3332..3920    +  rep_origin     ori: high-copy-number ColE1/pMB1/pBR322/pUC origin of replication
   4103..4195    +  CDS            lacI (fragment): lac repressor; lacI; The lac repressor binds to the lac operator to inhibit transcription in E. coli. This inhibition can be relieved by adding lactose or isopropyl-β-D-thiogalactopyranoside (IPTG).
   4208..4229    +  protein_bind   CAP binding site: CAP binding activates transcription in the presence of cAMP. E. coli catabolite activator protein
   4244..4274    +  promoter       lac promoter: promoter for the E. coli lac operon
   4282..4298    +  protein_bind   lac operator: The lac repressor binds to the lac operator to inhibit transcription in E. coli. This inhibition can be relieved by adding lactose or isopropyl-β-D-thiogalactopyranoside (IPTG). lac repressor encoded by lacI
   4335..4372    -  misc_feature   MCS (fragment): pUC18/19 multiple cloning site
