[The description below was written by a language model from this plasmid's Addgene catalogue record and pLannotate feature annotations shown in this document.]
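Description:
L4507 is an empty-backbone worm expression vector from a 1999 C. elegans vector kit, designed for building fluorescent reporter fusions. It is a plasmid of about 4.7 kb propagated in E. coli, with a high-copy ColE1/pUC-type origin and a β-lactamase gene under its own promoter conferring ampicillin resistance. The parental backbone is recorded as unknown, but the annotated remnants (lac promoter, operator and CAP site, a fragment of the pUC18/19 multiple cloning site, and small rop, bom and lacI fragments) point to a pUC/pBR322-derived cloning vector.

There is no inserted gene; the payload is the reporter cassette itself. According to the catalogue fields, it comprises an SV40 nuclear localisation signal followed by a GFP coding region listed in N- and C-terminal segments and carrying the T203Y substitution, a change associated with yellow-shifted GFP variants. Several synthetic introns (the IVS elements) lie upstream of, within and after the coding sequence, a common feature of worm vectors intended to improve transgene expression. unc-54-derived sequences are also listed; in vectors of this type these usually supply 3' end processing signals, though the record does not spell out their role. The automated annotation detects the fluorescent protein as a single roughly 860 bp GFP-family CDS (labelled yEGFP by closest match), longer than an uninterrupted GFP reading frame, which fits the interrupting introns. A short aex-5 hit downstream is probably an incidental match to C. elegans genomic sequence.

No worm promoter is recorded. The construct therefore appears intended to receive a promoter or gene fragment by restriction cloning upstream of the reporter, giving nuclear-localised fluorescence that reports the expression pattern in transgenic worms.
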