Addgene plasmid #1659: L4507
Purpose: (Empty Backbone)
Depositing lab: Andrew Fire. Depositing organization: Carnegie Institution for Science.
Backbone
  Vector backbone: Unknown
  Backbone size (bp): 4699
  Vector type: Worm Expression
Growth in bacteria
  Bacterial resistance: Ampicillin, 100 μg/mL
  Growth temperature: 37°C
  Growth strain: DH5alpha
  Copy number: Unknown
Gene/Insert
  Gene/Insert name: None
  Tag / fusion protein: SV40NLS, gfpN, IVSR, IVSS, IVST, gfpT203Y, gfpC, IVSM, IVSL, unc54-204, unc545', IVSA
  Cloning method: Restriction Enzyme
Terms and licenses: Academic/Nonprofit Terms; Industry Terms: Not Available to Industry
Depositor comments: See Fire Lab Vector Kit Documentation 1999. Fire Lab Miniprep Number pPD130.07, Ligation number L4507.
How to cite: L4507 was a gift from Andrew Fire (Addgene plasmid # 1659 ; http://n2t.net/addgene:1659 ; RRID:Addgene_1659)
