>Addgene plasmid #1659 | L4507 | addgene partial sequence | sequence record 16791 | 1659_m13reverse
GNGGCTGCGGTCGACTCTAGAGGATCCCCAATTCTTGAGACTTCCACTATCTTCTCTGGCACCCTCCACT
ACGCGTAGGCGTCTCTCGCTTCGTGTATTCCCGGGAAGCCGGGTTCCCGTCTCTCCCGCCGCTGCCGCTG
CCGCACACAGCTTTACACCTCGTAGAATCCCCAAAGAGGGGCGTGGCTTGCGGGTGCCAACATCCTCCTG
CCGAGGAAGAAGCAGGCACTCATCACTCGCATCATCAACCTCGGGATTGGCCAAAGGACCCAAAGGTATG
TTTCGAATGATACTAACATAACATAGAACATTTTCAGGAGGACCCTTGGAGGGTACCGAGCTCAGAAAAA
ATGACTGCTCCAAAGAAGAAGCGTAAGGTACCGGTAGAAAAAATGAGTAAAGGAGAAGAACTTTTCACTG
GAGTTGTCCCAATTCTTGTTGAATTAGATGGTGATGTTAATGGGCACAAATTTTCTGTCAGTGGAGAGGG
TGAAGGTGATGCAACATACGGAAAACTTACCCTTAAATTTATTTGCACTACTGGAAAACTACCTGTTCCA
TGGGTAAGTTTAAACATATATATACTAACTAACCCTGATTATTTAAATTTTCAGCCAACACTTGTCACTA
CTTTCGGTTATGGTGTTCAATGCTTCGCCAGATACCCAGATCATATGAAACAGCATGACTTTTTCAAGAG
TGCCATGCCCGAAGGTTATGTACAGGAAAGAACTATATTTTTCAAAGATGACGGGAACTACAAGACACGT
AAGTTTAAACAGTTCGGTACTAACTAACCATACATATTTAAATTTTCAGGTGCTGAAGTCAAGTTTGAAG
GTGATACCCTTGTTAATAGAATCGAGTTAAAAGGTATTGATTTTAAAGAAGATGGAAACATTCTTGGACA
CAAATTGGAATACAACTATAACTCACACAATGTATACATCATGGCAGACAAACAAAAGAATGGAATCAAA
GTTGTAAGTTTAAACATGATTTTACTAACTAACTAATCTGATTNAANTTTTCCNAAACTTCAAATTAGAC
NCAACATTGAAGATGGAAGCGTTCACTAGCAAACCNTTNTCACNAAATACTCCATTGGGGATGGCCTGTC
NTTTACNNAAAACATTACNGNCCTACCATCGNCCTTTCNAANATCCACGAAAAAAAAACCCCTGGGCCCT
CTTGANTNGAANCCCGCNGGGATNACCNTGGCNGGANANCTNAAAAANNCCTTCNGAAANTGGANTTNAA
CTTNCCNACCAACAACCCCCTTTTTATTTTNAAATCCNCGGNGGCCGGGCC
